Addgene plasmid #100477: pCMV_mEm_4GS_LF82_699
Purpose: Mammalian expression of E. coli LF82_699 CDS fused to mEmerald
Depositing lab: Alan Huett. Depositing organization: University of Nottingham. Publication: A multi-phenotypic imaging screen to identify bacterial effectors by exogenous expression in a HeLa cell line. Collins A, Huett A. Sci Data. 2018 May 15;5:180081. doi: 10.1038/sdata.2018.81. PubMed 29762554.
Backbone
  Vector backbone: pCMV
  Backbone size w/o insert (bp): 4502
  Vector type: Mammalian Expression
Growth in bacteria
  Bacterial resistance: Ampicillin, 100 μg/mL
  Growth temperature: 37°C
  Growth strain: XL1 Blue
  Copy number: High Copy
Gene/Insert
  Gene/Insert name: LF82_699
  Insert size (bp): 936
  Promoter: CMV
  Tag / fusion protein: mEmerald (N terminal on backbone)
  Cloning method: Ligation Independent Cloning
  Sequencing primers: 5′ ACTTCTGCTCTAAAAGCTGCGG; 3′ CACTGCATTCTAGTTGTGGTTTGTC
Terms and licenses: Academic/Nonprofit Terms; Industry Terms: Not Available to Industry
How to cite: pCMV_mEm_4GS_LF82_699 was a gift from Alan Huett (Addgene plasmid # 100477 ; http://n2t.net/addgene:100477 ; RRID:Addgene_100477)
