[The description below was written by a language model from this plasmid's Addgene catalogue record and pLannotate feature annotations shown in this document.]
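Description:
pCMV_mEm_4GS_LF82_699 is a mammalian expression plasmid of about 5.4 kb, built on a pCMV backbone, that produces the Escherichia coli LF82_699 coding sequence as a fusion to the green fluorescent protein mEmerald. It is propagated in E. coli as a high-copy plasmid through a ColE1/pUC-type origin and selected with ampicillin via the β-lactamase gene and its native promoter. The feature table also picks up short remnants of earlier cloning vectors (fragments of lacZα, lacI, rop, bom and a pUC multiple cloning site, plus the lac promoter/operator), which appear to be backbone leftovers rather than functional parts. A very short hit to a Tet-responsive promoter at the start of the record probably reflects sequence shared with the minimal CMV promoter region rather than any inducible element. No mammalian selection marker is annotated.

The expression cassette spans the numbering origin of the circular sequence. The human cytomegalovirus immediate-early enhancer and promoter drive constitutive transcription through a modified SV40 intron, which supplies splice donor and acceptor sites that generally improve mRNA processing, and into the mEmerald open reading frame. The 936 bp LF82_699 insert was introduced by ligation-independent cloning downstream of mEmerald, so the tag is N-terminal. The insert is not itself annotated, but it fits the unannotated gap between mEmerald and the SV40 polyadenylation signal. The "4GS" in the name suggests a glycine-serine linker between the two, though the record does not describe it.

According to the associated publication title, the plasmid belongs to a set used in a multi-phenotypic imaging screen. In that screen, candidate bacterial effectors were expressed exogenously in HeLa cells, with the fluorescent tag presumably serving to visualise the expressed protein.
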