Features (pLannotate 1.2.2; 17 found; start..end, strand, type, name):
      1..27      +  promoter       TRE3GV promoter (fragment): 3rd-generation Tet-responsive promoter that can be activated by binding of Tet-On® 3G, optimized for retroviral and lentiviral vectors
    136..232     +  intron         SV40 intron: modified SV40 intron with splice donor and acceptor sites
    293..1009    +  CDS            mEmerald: mEmerald is a basic (constitutively fluorescent) green fluorescent protein published in 1998, derived from Aequorea victoria. It is reported to be a very rapidly-maturing monomer with moderate acid sensitivity.
   2041..2175    -  polyA_signal   SV40 poly(A) signal: SV40 polyadenylation signal
   2310..2326    -  protein_bind   lac operator: The lac repressor binds to the lac operator to inhibit transcription in E. coli. This inhibition can be relieved by adding lactose or isopropyl-β-D-thiogalactopyranoside (IPTG). lac repressor encoded by lacI
   2334..2364    -  promoter       lac promoter: promoter for the E. coli lac operon
   2379..2400    -  protein_bind   CAP binding site: CAP binding activates transcription in the presence of cAMP. E. coli catabolite activator protein
   2413..2505    -  CDS            lacI (fragment): lac repressor; lacI; The lac repressor binds to the lac operator to inhibit transcription in E. coli. This inhibition can be relieved by adding lactose or isopropyl-β-D-thiogalactopyranoside (IPTG).
   2688..3276    -  rep_origin     ori: high-copy-number ColE1/pMB1/pBR322/pUC origin of replication
   3447..4307    -  CDS            AmpR: β-lactamase; bla; confers resistance to ampicillin, carbenicillin, and related antibiotics
   4308..4412    -  promoter       AmpR promoter: bla
   4507..4542    +  CDS            rop (fragment): Rop protein, which maintains plasmids at low copy number; rop
   4644..4743    +  misc_feature   bom (fragment): basis of mobility region from pBR322
   4749..4904    -  CDS            lacZα (fragment): LacZα fragment of β-galactosidase; lacZ fragment
   4910..4930    -  misc_feature   MCS (fragment): pUC18/19 multiple cloning site
   4929..5232    +  enhancer       CMV enhancer: human cytomegalovirus immediate early enhancer
   5233..5436    +  promoter       CMV promoter: human cytomegalovirus (CMV) immediate early promoter
>Addgene plasmid #100477 | pCMV_mEm_4GS_LF82_699 | addgene full sequence | sequence record 210481 | Addgene NGS Result
TTTAGTGAACCGTCAGATCGCCTGGAGACGCCATCCACGCTGTTTTGACCTCCATAGAAGACACCGGGAC
CGATCCAGCCTCCGGACTCTAGAGGATCCGGTACTAGAGGAACTGAAAAACCAGAAAGTTAACTGGTAAG
TTTAGTCTTTTTGTCTTTTATTTCAGGTCCCGGATCCGGTGGTGGTGCAAATCAAAGAACTGCTCCTCAG
TGGATGTTGCCTTTACTTCTAGGCCTGTACGGAAGTGTTACTTCTGCTCTAAAAGCTGCGGAATTGTACC
CGCGGGCCCACCATGGTGAGCAAGGGCGAGGAGCTGTTCACCGGGGTGGTGCCCATCCTGGTCGAGCTGG
ACGGCGACGTAAACGGCCACAAGTTCAGCGTGTCCGGCGAGGGCGAGGGCGATGCCACCTACGGCAAGCT
GACCCTGAAGTTCATCTGCACCACCGGCAAGCTGCCCGTGCCCTGGCCCACCCTCGTGACCACCTTGACC
TACGGCGTGCAGTGCTTCGCCCGCTACCCCGACCACATGAAGCAGCACGACTTCTTCAAGTCCGCCATGC
CCGAAGGCTACGTCCAGGAGCGCACCATCTTCTTCAAGGACGACGGCAACTACAAGACCCGCGCCGAGGT
GAAGTTCGAGGGCGACACCCTGGTGAACCGCATCGAGCTGAAGGGCATCGACTTCAAGGAGGACGGCAAC
ATCCTGGGGCACAAGCTGGAGTACAACTACAACAGCCACAAGGTCTATATCACCGCCGACAAGCAGAAGA
ACGGCATCAAGGTGAACTTCAAGACCCGCCACAACATCGAGGACGGCAGCGTGCAGCTCGCCGACCACTA
CCAGCAGAACACCCCCATCGGCGACGGCCCCGTGCTGCTGCCCGACAACCACTACCTGAGCACCCAGTCC
AAGCTGAGCAAAGACCCCAACGAGAAGCGCGATCACATGGTCCTGCTGGAGTTCGTGACCGCCGCCGGGA
TCACTCTCGGCATGGACGAGCTGTACAAGCGAATTGGTGGAGGGGGCGGTTCCGGTGGCGGAGGTTCCCG
AATTCGTCGACGGAGATCTGATATGACGAAGAAAACTACCAACCGCAAATCAGCCCCACGGCAGGATTTG
TTCCAGACCGTTACCGATAAGATTATTACGGCGCTGGAGAACGGGATTACACCCTGGCGTAAAGCATGGC
AAACCGGAAAAGAGGGTTTACCTGCTAATGCCATAACTGGCCGGAACTACAGCGGTATTAACGTGATGCT
GTTATGGATCGATGCTGCCGATAAGGGATTTCATTCCAATCGCTGGCTGACCTTCAAACAAGCGCTGGAT
GCCGGTGGTAATGTCCGGAAAGGTGAAAAATCGACGCTTGTAACGCTGTTTAAACCGTTCCAGAAGGAGG
CAACGGATAACAGCGGCCAGCCGGTGTTTGATGATAACGGCGAGGTGGTCATGCGGGATCGCTGTTTTAT
GACCAGCTTCCACCTCTTCAACGTTGAGCAGTGTGAAAACCTGCCCGACAACCTTTACCCGGAAATACCG
GTTTTACCCGACGTGGAACGTATTGCTCGGGCAGAACAGATCGCAACTTGTAGCGGCGTACCTGTGATAC
ATCGTTATCAGGACCGTGCATATTACCGCCCGGGAGTTGACCACATTATGATGCCGGAAGCCGCTCAGTT
TGATTCGGCGGAAGACTACTACAGTACGCTGTTGCATGAACTGGTGCATTCCACCGGCCATGCTTCGCGA
CTGGCGCGTGAAGGCATTGTTTCCACTTCGAAGAAGTTCGGCGATCCTGTTTATGGGTTTGAAGAGCTGA
TAGCGGAGATGGGAGCGGCCTTTTTGTGTGCGGAACTTGGCATTTATGGCGACTTGCAACATGAGAGCTA
TATCGCGTCGTGGCTGCAAACGCTGAAGGAAGACAATCGTGCTGTATTTCGTGCAGCTCGCTTTGCCCGG
GAAGCGTTTGAATACCTGGTGTTGCGTGAGCAAGCGCTGGCAGCATGAATCGGTACCCTCGAGAAGCTTG
CGGCCGCGGGGATCCAGACATGATAAGATACATTGATGAGTTTGGACAAACCACAACTAGAATGCAGTGA
AAAAAATGCTTTATTTGTGAAATTTGTGATGCTATTGCTTTATTTGTAACCATTATAAGCTGCAATAAAC
AAGTTAACAACAACAATTGCATTCATTTTATGTTTCAGGTTCAGGGGGAGGTGTGGGAGGTTTTTTCGGA
TCCTCTAGAGTCGATCTGCAGGCATGCTAGCTTGGCGTAATCATGGTCATAGCTGTTTCCTGTGTGAAAT
TGTTATCCGCTCACAATTCCACACAACATACGAGCCGGAAGCATAAAGTGTAAAGCCTGGGGTGCCTAAT
GAGTGAGCTAACTCACATTAATTGCGTTGCGCTCACTGCCCGCTTTCCAGTCGGGAAACCTGTCGTGCCA
GCTGCATTAATGAATCGGCCAACGCGCGGGGAGAGGCGGTTTGCGTATTGGGCGCTCTTCCGCTTCCTCG
CTCACTGACTCGCTGCGCTCGGTCGTTCGGCTGCGGCGAGCGGTATCAGCTCACTCAAAGGCGGTAATAC
GGTTATCCACAGAATCAGGGGATAACGCAGGAAAGAACATGTGAGCAAAAGGCCAGCAAAAGGCCAGGAA
CCGTAAAAAGGCCGCGTTGCTGGCGTTTTTCCATAGGCTCCGCCCCCCTGACGAGCATCACAAAAATCGA
CGCTCAAGTCAGAGGTGGCGAAACCCGACAGGACTATAAAGATACCAGGCGTTTCCCCCTGGAAGCTCCC
TCGTGCGCTCTCCTGTTCCGACCCTGCCGCTTACCGGATACCTGTCCGCCTTTCTCCCTTCGGGAAGCGT
GGCGCTTTCTCATAGCTCACGCTGTAGGTATCTCAGTTCGGTGTAGGTCGTTCGCTCCAAGCTGGGCTGT
GTGCACGAACCCCCCGTTCAGCCCGACCGCTGCGCCTTATCCGGTAACTATCGTCTTGAGTCCAACCCGG
TAAGACACGACTTATCGCCACTGGCAGCAGCCACTGGTAACAGGATTAGCAGAGCGAGGTATGTAGGCGG
TGCTACAGAGTTCTTGAAGTGGTGGCCTAACTACGGCTACACTAGAAGAACAGTATTTGGTATCTGCGCT
CTGCTGAAGCCAGTTACCTTCGGAAAAAGAGTTGGTAGCTCTTGATCCGGCAAACAAACCACCGCTGGTA
GCGGTGGTTTTTTTGTTTGCAAGCAGCAGATTACGCGCAGAAAAAAAGGATCTCAAGAAGATCCTTTGAT
CTTTTCTACGGGGTCTGACGCTCAGTGGAACGAAAACTCACGTTAAGGGATTTTGGTCATGAGATTATCA
AAAAGGATCTTCACCTAGATCCTTTTAAATTAAAAATGAAGTTTTAAATCAATCTAAAGTATATATGAGT
AAACTTGGTCTGACAGTTACCAATGCTTAATCAGTGAGGCACCTATCTCAGCGATCTGTCTATTTCGTTC
ATCCATAGTTGCCTGACTCCCCGTCGTGTAGATAACTACGATACGGGAGGGCTTACCATCTGGCCCCAGT
GCTGCAATGATACCGCGAGACCCACGCTCACCGGCTCCAGATTTATCAGCAATAAACCAGCCAGCCGGAA
GGGCCGAGCGCAGAAGTGGTCCTGCAACTTTATCCGCCTCCATCCAGTCTATTAATTGTTGCCGGGAAGC
TAGAGTAAGTAGTTCGCCAGTTAATAGTTTGCGCAACGTTGTTGCCATTGCTACAGGCATCGTGGTGTCA
CGCTCGTCGTTTGGTATGGCTTCATTCAGCTCCGGTTCCCAACGATCAAGGCGAGTTACATGATCCCCCA
TGTTGTGCAAAAAAGCGGTTAGCTCCTTCGGTCCTCCGATCGTTGTCAGAAGTAAGTTGGCCGCAGTGTT
ATCACTCATGGTTATGGCAGCACTGCATAATTCTCTTACTGTCATGCCATCCGTAAGATGCTTTTCTGTG
ACTGGTGAGTACTCAACCAAGTCATTCTGAGAATAGTGTATGCGGCGACCGAGTTGCTCTTGCCCGGCGT
CAATACGGGATAATACCGCGCCACATAGCAGAACTTTAAAAGTGCTCATCATTGGAAAACGTTCTTCGGG
GCGAAAACTCTCAAGGATCTTACCGCTGTTGAGATCCAGTTCGATGTAACCCACTCGTGCACCCAACTGA
TCTTCAGCATCTTTTACTTTCACCAGCGTTTCTGGGTGAGCAAAAACAGGAAGGCAAAATGCCGCAAAAA
AGGGAATAAGGGCGACACGGAAATGTTGAATACTCATACTCTTCCTTTTTCAATATTATTGAAGCATTTA
TCAGGGTTATTGTCTCATGAGCGGATACATATTTGAATGTATTTAGAAAAATAAACAAATAGGGGTTCCG
CGCACATTTCCCCGAAAAGTGCCACCTGACGTCTAAGAAACCATTATTATCATGACATTAACCTATAAAA
ATAGGCGTATCACGAGGCCCTTTCGTCTCGCGCGTTTCGGTGATGACGGTGAAAACCTCTGACACATGCA
GCTCCCGGAGACGGTCACAGCTTGTCTGTAAGCGGATGCCGGGAGCAGACAAGCCCGTCAGGGCGCGTCA
GCGGGTGTTGGCGGGTGTCGGGGCTGGCTTAACTATGCGGCATCAGAGCAGATTGTACTGAGAGTGCACC
ATATGCGGTGTGAAATACCGCACAGATGCGTAAGGAGAAAATACCGCATCAGGCGCCATTCGCCATTCAG
GCTGCGCAACTGTTGGGAAGGGCGATCGGTGCGGGCCTCTTCGCTATTACGCCAGCTGGCGAAAGGGGGA
TGTGCTGCAAGGCGATTAAGTTGGGTAACGCCAGGGTTTTCCCAGTCACGACGTTGTAAAACGACGGCCA
GTGAGTTCGAGCTTGCATGCCTGCAGGTCGTTACATAACTTACGGTAAATGGCCCGCCTGGCTGACCGCC
CAACGACCCCCGCCCATTGACGTCAATAATGACGTATGTTCCCATAGTAACGCCAATAGGGACTTTCCAT
TGACGTCAATGGGTGGAGTATTTACGGTAAACTGCCCACTTGGCAGTACATCAAGTGTATCATATGCCAA
GTACGCCCCCTATTGACGTCAATGACGGTAAATGGCCCGCCTGGCATTATGCCCAGTACATGACCTTATG
GGACTTTCCTACTTGGCAGTACATCTACGTATTAGTCATCGCTATTACCATGGTGATGCGGTTTTGGCAG
TACATCAATGGGCGTGGATAGCGGTTTGACTCACGGGGATTTCCAAGTCTCCACCCCATTGACGTCAATG
GGAGTTTGTTTTGGCACCAAAATCAACGGGACTTTCCAAAATGTCGTAACAACTCCGCCCCATTGACGCA
AATGGGCGGTAGGCGTGTACGGTGGGAGGTCTATATAAGCAGAGCTCG
